Addgene plasmid #197234: pKeratin-miRFP680-N1
Purpose: Expresses the fusion protein of Keratin-miRFP680 in mammalian cells
Depositing lab: Kiryl Piatkevich. Depositing organization: Westlake University. Publication: Quantitative assessment of near-infrared fluorescent proteins. Zhang H, Papadaki S, Sun X, Wang X, Drobizhev M, Yao L, Rehbock M, Koster RW, Wu L, Namikawa K, Piatkevich KD. Nat Methods. 2023 Sep 4. doi: 10.1038/s41592-023-01975-z. PubMed 37666982.
Backbone
  Vector backbone: pN1
  Vector type: Mammalian Expression
Growth in bacteria
  Bacterial resistance: Kanamycin, 50 μg/mL
  Growth temperature: 37°C
  Growth strain: NEB Stable
  Copy number: High Copy
Gene/Insert
  Gene/Insert name: Keratin-miRFP680
  Species: M. musculus (mouse)
  Cloning method: Gibson Cloning
Terms and licenses: Academic/Nonprofit Terms; Industry Terms: Not Available to Industry
Depositor comments: Please visit https://www.researchsquare.com/article/rs-797586/v1 for preprint.
How to cite: pKeratin-miRFP680-N1 was a gift from Kiryl Piatkevich (Addgene plasmid # 197234 ; http://n2t.net/addgene:197234 ; RRID:Addgene_197234)
