[The description below was written by a language model from this plasmid's Addgene catalogue record and pLannotate feature annotations shown in this document.]
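Description:
pKeratin-miRFP680-N1 is a 6.2 kb mammalian expression plasmid built on an N1-type backbone (pN1), in which a gene of interest is placed upstream of a fluorescent protein so that the tag sits at the C-terminus. It is maintained in bacteria at high copy number through a ColE1/pUC-type origin and selected with kanamycin. The resistance gene is the Tn5 aminoglycoside phosphotransferase (NeoR/KanR), arranged behind both a bacterial bla promoter and the SV40 enhancer/early promoter and followed by an HSV TK polyadenylation signal, so the same cassette can also support G418 selection in mammalian cells. An f1 origin is present as well. Short annotated fragments of ble, bGH poly(A) and SV40 large T antigen appear to be backbone remnants rather than functional units.

The payload is driven by the human cytomegalovirus immediate early enhancer and promoter and terminated by an SV40 poly(A) signal. It consists of a keratin coding sequence joined through a short remnant of the multiple cloning site to miRFP680, a near-infrared fluorescent protein derived from a Rhodopseudomonas palustris bacteriophytochrome that needs biliverdin as its chromophore. The catalogue entry lists the insert species as mouse, whereas the sequence annotation matches the keratin portion to human keratin 18 (KRT18); the record does not resolve this discrepancy.

Expression yields a keratin–miRFP680 fusion expected to incorporate into the intermediate filament network, making it visible in the near-infrared channel. The plasmid was deposited with a study quantitatively comparing near-infrared fluorescent proteins, where such a fusion would plausibly test how well the tag performs when attached to a structural protein.
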