Features (pLannotate 1.2.2; 16 found; start..end, strand, type, name):
     86..389     +  enhancer       CMV enhancer: human cytomegalovirus immediate early enhancer
    462..479     -  promoter       CMV promoter (fragment): human cytomegalovirus (CMV) immediate early promoter
    542..593     +  promoter       CMVd2 promoter: truncated human cytomegalovirus (CMV) immediate early promoter that yields moderately reduced expression relative to the full-length promoter
    625..1914    +  CDS            KRT18: K1C18_HUMAN - Also known as CYK18. Experimental evidence at protein level: Swiss-Prot protein existence level 1. Involved in the uptake of thrombin-antithrombin complexes by hepatic cells (By similarity). When phosphorylated, plays a role in filament reorganization. Involved in the delivery of mutated CFTR to the plasma membrane. Together with KRT8, is involved in interleukin-6 (IL-6)-mediated barrier protection. From Homo sapiens (Human).
   1914..1937    +  misc_feature   MCS (fragment): multiple cloning site
   1945..2892    +  CDS            miRFP680: miRFP680 is a basic (constitutively fluorescent) near ir fluorescent protein published in 2020, derived from Rhodopseudomonas palustris CGA009. It has low acid sensitivity. It requires the cofactor biliverdin for fluorescence.
   2911..2994    +  CDS            large T antigen (fragment): large T antigen from SV40 (simian virus 40)
   3017..3138    +  polyA_signal   SV40 poly(A) signal: SV40 polyadenylation signal
   3172..3600    -  rep_origin     f1 ori (sequence partly withheld): f1 bacteriophage origin of replication; arrow indicates direction of (+) strand synthesis
   3627..3731    +  promoter       AmpR promoter: bla
   3733..4090    +  promoter       SV40 promoter: SV40 enhancer and early promoter
   4125..4919    +  CDS            NeoR/KanR: aminoglycoside phosphotransferase from Tn5; aph(3')-II (or nptII); confers resistance to neomycin, kanamycin, and G418 (Geneticin®)
   4940..5092    +  CDS            ble (fragment): BLE_KLEPN - Experimental evidence at protein level: Swiss-Prot protein existence level 1. Binding protein with a strong affinity to the bleomycin family of antibiotics. Binds to CL990; an antimitotic-antibiotic compound. From Klebsiella pneumoniae.
   5151..5198    +  polyA_signal   HSV TK poly(A) signal: herpes simplex virus thymidine kinase polyadenylation signal (Cole and Stacy, 1985)
   5289..5305    -  polyA_signal   bGH poly(A) signal (fragment): bovine growth hormone polyadenylation signal
   5527..6115    +  rep_origin     ori: high-copy-number ColE1/pMB1/pBR322/pUC origin of replication
>Addgene plasmid #197234 | pKeratin-miRFP680-N1 | addgene full sequence | sequence record 388111 | Addgene NGS Result
GGATAACCGTATTACCGCCATGCATTAGTTATTAATAGTAATCAATTACGGGGTCATTAGTTCATAGCCC
ATATATGGAGTTCCGCGTTACATAACTTACGGTAAATGGCCCGCCTGGCTGACCGCCCAACGACCCCCGC
CCATTGACGTCAATAATGACGTATGTTCCCATAGTAACGCCAATAGGGACTTTCCATTGACGTCAATGGG
TGGAGTATTTACGGTAAACTGCCCACTTGGCAGTACATCAAGTGTATCATATGCCAAGTACGCCCCCTAT
TGACGTCAATGACGGTAAATGGCCCGCCTGGCATTATGCCCAGTACATGACCTTATGGGACTTTCCTACT
TGGCAGTACATCTACGTATTAGTCATCGCTATTACCATGGTGATGCGGTTTTGGCAGTACATCAATGGGC
GTGGATAGCGGTTTGACTCACGGGGATTTCCAAGTCTCCACCCCATTGACGTCAATGGGAGTTTGTTTTG
GCACCAAAATCAACGGGACTTTTCAAAATGTCGTAACAACTCCGCCCCATTGACGCAAATGGGCGGTAGG
CGTGTACGGTGGGAGGTCTATATAAGCAGAGCTGGTTTAGTGAACCGTCAGATCCGCTAGCACCATGAGC
TTCACCACTCGCTCCACCTTCTCCACCAACTACCGGTCCCTGGGCTCTGTCCAGGCGCCCAGCTACGGCG
CCCGGCCGGTCAGCAGCGCGGCCAGCGTCTATGCAGGCGCTGGGGGCTCTGGTTCCCGGATCTCCGTGTC
CCGCTCCACCAGCTTCAGGGGCGGCATGGGGTCCGGGGGCCTGGCCACCGGGATAGCCGGGGGTCTGGCA
GGAATGGGAGGCATCCAGAACGAGAAGGAGACCATGCAAAGCCTGAACGACCGCCTGGCCTCTTACCTGG
ACAGAGTGAGGAGCCTGGAGACCGAGAACCGGAGGCTGGAGAGCAAAATCCGGGAGCACTTGGAGAAGAA
GGGACCCCAGGTCAGAGACTGGAGCCATTACTTCAAGATCATCGAGGACCTGAGGGCTCAGATCTTCGCA
AATACTGTGGACAATGCCCGCATCGTTCTGCAGATTGACAATGCCCGTCTTGCTGCTGATGACTTTAGAG
TCAAGTATGAGACAGAGCTGGCCATGCGCCAGTCTGTGGAGAACGACATCCATGGGCTCCGCAAGGTCAT
TGATGACACCAATATCACACGACTGCAGCTGGAGACAGAGATCGAGGCTCTCAAGGAGGAGCTGCTCTTC
ATGAAGAAGAACCACGAAGAGGAAGTAAAAGGCCTACAAGCCCAGATTGCCAGCTCTGGGTTGACCGTGG
AGGTAGATGCCCCCAAATCTCAGGACCTCGCCAAGATCATGGCAGACATCCGGGCCCAATATGACGAGCT
GGCTCGGAAGAACCGAGAGGAGCTAGACAAGTACTGGTCTCAGCAGATTGAGGAGAGCACCACAGTGCTC
ACCACACAGTCTGCTGAGGTTGGAGCTGCTGAGACGACGCTCACAGAGCTGAGACGTACAGTCCAGTCCT
TGGAGATCGACCTGGACTCCATGAGAAATCTGAAGGCCAGCTTGGAGAACAGCCTGAGGGAGGTGGAGGC
CCGCTACGCCCTACAGATGGAGCAGCTCAACGGGATCCTGCTGCACCTTGAGTCAGAGCTGGCACAGACC
CGGGCAGAGGGACAGCGCCAGGCCCAGGAGTATGAGGCCCTGCTGAACATCAAGGTCAAGCTGGAGGCTG
AGATCGCCACCTACCGCCGCCTGCTGGAAGATGGCGAGGACTTTAATCTTGGTGATGCCTTGGACAGCAG
CAACTCCATGCAAACCATCCAAAAGACCACCACCCGCCGGATAGTGGATGGCAAAGTGGTGTCTGAGACC
AATGACACCAAAGTTCTGAGGCATCGAATTCTGCAGTCGACGGTACCACCGGTCATGGCGGAAGGCTCCG
TCGCCAGGCAGCCTGACCTCTTGACCTGCGACGATGAGCCGATCCATATCCCCGGTGCCATCCAACCGCA
TGGACTGCTGCTCGCCCTCGCCGCCGACATGACGATCGTTGCCGGCAGCGACAACCTTCCCGAACTCACC
GGACTGGCGATCGGCGCCCTGATCGGCCGCTCTGCGGCCGATGTCTTCGACTCGGAGACGCACAACCGTC
TGACGATCGCCTTGGCCGAGCCCGGGGCGGCCGTCGGAGCACCGATCACTGTCGGCTTCACGATGCGAAA
GGACGCAGGCTTCATCGGCTCCTGGCATCGCCATGATCAGCTCATCTTCCTCGAGCTCGAGCCTCCCCAG
CGGGACGTCGCCGAGCCGCAGGCGTTCTTCCGCCGCACCAACAGCGCCATCCGCCGCCTTCAGGCCGCCG
AAACCTTGGAAAGCGCCTGCGCCGCCGCGGCGCAAGAGGTGCGGAAGATTACCGGCTTCGATCGGGTGAT
GATCTATCGCTTCGCCTCCGACTTCAGCGGCGAAGTGATCGCAGAGGATCGGTGCGCCGAGGTCGAGTCA
AAACTAGGCCTGCACTATCCTGCCTCAACCGTGCCGGCGCAGGCCCGTCGGCTCTATACCATCAACCCGG
TACGGATCATTCCCGATATCAATTATCGGCCGGTGCCGGTCACCCCAGACCTCAATCCGGTCACCGGGCG
GCCGATTGATCTTAGCTTCGCCATCCTGCGCAGCGTCTCGCCCTGCCATCTGGAGTTCATGCGCAACATA
GGCATGCACGGCACGATGTCGATCTCGATTTTGCGCGGCGAGCGACTGTGGGGATTGATCGTTTGCCATC
ACCGAACGCCGTACTACGTCGATCTCGATGGCCGCCAAGCCTGCAAGAGGGTCGCCGAGAGGCTGGCCAC
TCAGATCGGCGTGATGGAAGAGTAGGCGGCCGCGACTCTAGATCATAATCAGCCATACCACATTTGTAGA
GGTTTTACTTGCTTTAAAAAACCTCCCACACCTCCCCCTGAACCTGAAACATAAAATGAATGCAATTGTT
GTTGTTAACTTGTTTATTGCAGCTTATAATGGTTACAAATAAAGCAATAGCATCACAAATTTCACAAATA
AAGCATTTTTTTCACTGCATTCTAGTTGTGGTTTGTCCAAACTCATCAATGTATCTTAAGGCGTAAATTG
TAAGCGTTAATATTTTGTTAAAATTCGCGTTAAATTTTTGTTAAATCAGCTCATTTTTTAACCAATAGGC
CGAAATCGGCAAAATCCCTTATAAATCAAAAGAATAGACCGAGATAGGGT
[37 nt withheld, positions 3271-3307]
AAAGAACGTGGACTCCAACGTCAAAGG
[49 nt withheld, positions 3335-3383]
T
[91 nt withheld, positions 3385-3475]
G
[124 nt withheld, positions 3477-3600]
CAGGTGGCACTTTTCGGGGAAATGTGCGCGGAACCCCTATTTGTTTATTTTTCTAAATACATTCAAATAT
GTATCCGCTCATGAGACAATAACCCTGATAAATGCTTCAATAATATTGAAAAAGGAAGAGTCCTGAGGCG
GAAAGAACCAGCTGTGGAATGTGTGTCAGTTAGGGTGTGGAAAGTCCCCAGGCTCCCCAGCAGGCAGAAG
TATGCAAAGCATGCATCTCAATTAGTCAGCAACCAGGTGTGGAAAGTCCCCAGGCTCCCCAGCAGGCAGA
AGTATGCAAAGCATGCATCTCAATTAGTCAGCAACCATAGTCCCGCCCCTAACTCCGCCCATCCCGCCCC
TAACTCCGCCCAGTTCCGCCCATTCTCCGCCCCATGGCTGACTAATTTTTTTTATTTATGCAGAGGCCGA
GGCCGCCTCGGCCTCTGAGCTATTCCAGAAGTAGTGAGGAGGCTTTTTTGGAGGCCTAGGCTTTTGCAAA
GATCGATCAAGAGACAGGATGAGGATCGTTTCGCATGATTGAACAAGATGGATTGCACGCAGGTTCTCCG
GCCGCTTGGGTGGAGAGGCTATTCGGCTATGACTGGGCACAACAGACAATCGGCTGCTCTGATGCCGCCG
TGTTCCGGCTGTCAGCGCAGGGGCGCCCGGTTCTTTTTGTCAAGACCGACCTGTCCGGTGCCCTGAATGA
ACTGCAAGACGAGGCAGCGCGGCTATCGTGGCTGGCCACGACGGGCGTTCCTTGCGCAGCTGTGCTCGAC
GTTGTCACTGAAGCGGGAAGGGACTGGCTGCTATTGGGCGAAGTGCCGGGGCAGGATCTCCTGTCATCTC
ACCTTGCTCCTGCCGAGAAAGTATCCATCATGGCTGATGCAATGCGGCGGCTGCATACGCTTGATCCGGC
TACCTGCCCATTCGACCACCAAGCGAAACATCGCATCGAGCGAGCACGTACTCGGATGGAAGCCGGTCTT
GTCGATCAGGATGATCTGGACGAAGAGCATCAGGGGCTCGCGCCAGCCGAACTGTTCGCCAGGCTCAAGG
CGAGCATGCCCGACGGCGAGGATCTCGTCGTGACCCATGGCGATGCCTGCTTGCCGAATATCATGGTGGA
AAATGGCCGCTTTTCTGGATTCATCGACTGTGGCCGGCTGGGTGTGGCGGACCGCTATCAGGACATAGCG
TTGGCTACCCGTGATATTGCTGAAGAGCTTGGCGGCGAATGGGCTGACCGCTTCCTCGTGCTTTACGGTA
TCGCCGCTCCCGATTCGCAGCGCATCGCCTTCTATCGCCTTCTTGACGAGTTCTTCTGAGCGGGACTCTG
GGGTTCGAAATGACCGACCAAGCGACGCCCAACCTGCCATCACGAGATTTCGATTCCACCGCCGCCTTCT
ATGAAAGGTTGGGCTTCGGAATCGTTTTCCGGGACGCCGGCTGGATGATCCTCCAGCGCGGGGATCTCAT
GCTGGAGTTCTTCGCCCACCCTAGGGGGAGGCTAACTGAAACACGGAAGGAGACAATACCGGAAGGAACC
CGCGCTATGACGGCAATAAAAAGACAGAATAAAACGCACGGTGTTGGGTCGTTTGTTCATAAACGCGGGG
TTCGGTCCCAGGGCTGGCACTCTGTCGATACCCCACCGAGACCCCATTGGGGCCAATACGCCCGCGTTTC
TTCCTTTTCCCCACCCCACCCCCCAAGTTCGGGTGAAGGCCCAGGGCTCGCAGCCAACGTCGGGGCGGCA
GGCCCTGCCATAGCCTCAGGTTACTCATATATACTTTAGATTGATTTAAAACTTCATTTTTAATTTAAAA
GGATCTAGGTGAAGATCCTTTTTGATAATCTCATGACCAAAATCCCTTAACGTGAGTTTTCGTTCCACTG
AGCGTCAGACCCCGTAGAAAAGATCAAAGGATCTTCTTGAGATCCTTTTTTTCTGCGCGTAATCTGCTGC
TTGCAAACAAAAAAACCACCGCTACCAGCGGTGGTTTGTTTGCCGGATCAAGAGCTACCAACTCTTTTTC
CGAAGGTAACTGGCTTCAGCAGAGCGCAGATACCAAATACTGTTCTTCTAGTGTAGCCGTAGTTAGGCCA
CCACTTCAAGAACTCTGTAGCACCGCCTACATACCTCGCTCTGCTAATCCTGTTACCAGTGGCTGCTGCC
AGTGGCGATAAGTCGTGTCTTACCGGGTTGGACTCAAGACGATAGTTACCGGATAAGGCGCAGCGGTCGG
GCTGAACGGGGGGTTCGTGCACACAGCCCAGCTTGGAGCGAACGACCTACACCGAACTGAGATACCTACA
GCGTGAGCTATGAGAAAGCGCCACGCTTCCCGAAGGGAGAAAGGCGGACAGGTATCCGGTAAGCGGCAGG
GTCGGAACAGGAGAGCGCACGAGGGAGCTTCCAGGGGGAAACGCCTGGTATCTTTATAGTCCTGTCGGGT
TTCGCCACCTCTGACTTGAGCGTCGATTTTTGTGATGCTCGTCAGGGGGGCGGAGCCTATGGAAAAACGC
CAGCAACGCGGCCTTTTTACGGTTCCTGGCCTTTTGCTGGCCTTTTGCTCACATGTTCTTTCCTGCGTTA
TCCCCTGATTCTGT
